Addgene plasmid #218200: pCM0-109
Purpose: SV40 NLS for protein targeting to nucleus
Depositing lab: Michael Schroda. Depositing organization: Rheinland-Pfälzische Technische Universität Kaiserslautern. Publication: A Modular Cloning Toolkit for the production of recombinant proteins in Leishmania tarentolae. Hieronimus K, Donauer T, Klein J, Hinkel B, Spanle JV, Probst A, Niemeyer J, Kibrom S, Kiefer AM, Schneider L, Husemann B, Bischoff E, Mohring S, Bayer N, Klein D, Engels A, Ziehmer BG, Stiebeta J, Moroka P, Schroda M, Deponte M. Microb Cell. 2024 Apr 30;11:128-142. doi: 10.15698/mic2024.04.821. eCollection 2024. PubMed 38799406.
Backbone
  Vector backbone: pAGM1301
  Backbone manufacturer: Sylvestre Marillonnet (Addgene plasmid #47989)
  Backbone size w/o insert (bp): 2845
  Total vector size (bp): 2278
  Vector type: Synthetic Biology
Growth in bacteria
  Bacterial resistance: Spectinomycin, 50 μg/mL
  Growth temperature: 37°C
  Growth strain: DH5alpha
  Copy number: High Copy
Gene/Insert
  Gene/Insert name: SV40 NLS
  Species: Simian virus 40
  Insert size (bp): 35
  Cloning method: Golden Gate
  Sequencing primers: 5′ CAATACGCAAACCGCCTCTCC; 3′ AATAGGCGTATCACGAGGC
Terms and licenses: Academic/Nonprofit Terms; Industry Terms: Not Available to Industry
Depositor comments: Level 0 MoClo Part Position B5, insert can be released via BsaI digest Plasmid used in the MoClo toolkit for Chlamydomonas reinhardtii from Crozet et al. (2018)
How to cite: pCM0-109 was a gift from Michael Schroda (Addgene plasmid # 218200 ; http://n2t.net/addgene:218200 ; RRID:Addgene_218200)
