[The description below was written by a language model from this plasmid's Addgene catalogue record and pLannotate feature annotations shown in this document.]
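Description:
pCM0-109 is a Level 0 part plasmid from a Modular Cloning (MoClo) Golden Gate system, built on the pAGM1301 acceptor backbone and classed as a synthetic biology vector. It carries a single small standardized part: a 35 bp insert encoding the nuclear localization signal of the Simian virus 40 large T antigen, a short basic peptide motif that directs a fused protein to the nucleus. The part occupies MoClo position B5, and the insert can be released by BsaI digestion so that its overhangs direct ordered assembly with other Level 0 parts (promoters, coding sequences, tags, terminators) into a transcription unit. The plasmid contains no promoter or expression cassette for the NLS; it serves purely as a donor of this targeting module.

The plasmid is propagated in E. coli at high copy from a ColE1/pUC-type origin and selected with spectinomycin, conferred by the aadA aminoglycoside adenylyltransferase gene, which lies downstream of an annotated AmpR (bla) promoter. The automated feature table, which covers the full sequenced plasmid of about 2.3 kb, also reports short fragments of an RSF origin, lacI, an integrase and a gentamicin resistance gene; these appear to be non-functional remnants flanking the origin and resistance cassette rather than working elements. The NLS insert itself is too short to have been annotated. According to the depositor, the part originated in the MoClo toolkit for Chlamydomonas reinhardtii and is also included in a toolkit for recombinant protein production in Leishmania tarentolae, where it is used to build constructs targeting proteins to the nucleus.
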