Features (pLannotate 1.2.2; 7 found; start..end, strand, type, name):
     48..181     +  rep_origin     RSF ori (fragment): Plasmids containing the RSF 1030 origin of replication can be propagated in E. coli cells that contain additional plasmids with compatible origins.
    183..232     +  CDS            lacI (fragment): lac repressor; lacI; The lac repressor binds to the lac operator to inhibit transcription in E. coli. This inhibition can be relieved by adding lactose or isopropyl-β-D-thiogalactopyranoside (IPTG).
    401..505     +  promoter       AmpR promoter: bla
    496..576     -  CDS            int (fragment): INT2_ECOLX - Protein inferred from homology: Swiss-Prot protein existence level 3. Putative integrase believed to be involved in the insertion of antibiotic resistance genes into plasmids and transposons. From Escherichia coli.
    664..720     +  CDS            GmR (fragment): gentamycin acetyltransferase; aacC1; confers resistance to gentamycin
    727..1515    +  CDS            aadA: S3AD_ECOLX - Experimental evidence at protein level: Swiss-Prot protein existence level 1. Mediates bacterial resistance to the antibiotics streptomycin and spectinomycin. From Escherichia coli.
   1689..2277    +  rep_origin     ori: high-copy-number ColE1/pMB1/pBR322/pUC origin of replication
>Addgene plasmid #218200 | pCM0-109 | addgene full sequence | sequence record 434868 | Addgene NGS Result
AACGCCAGCAACGCGGCCTTTTTACGGTTCCTGGCCTTTTGCTGGCCTTTTGCTCACATGTTCTTTCCTG
CGTTATCCCCTGATTCTGTGGATAACCGTATTACCGCCTTTGAGTGAGCTGATACCGCTCGCCGCAGCCG
AACGACCGAGCGCAGCGAGTCAGTGAGCGAGGAAGCGGAAGAGCGCCCAATACGCAAACCGCCTCTCCCC
GCGCGTTGGCCGATTCATTAATCACTCTGTGGTCTCATTCGCCCAAGAAGAAGCGCAAGGTGTGAGCTTT
GAGACCACGAAGTGGCTCTTCAGTGGACGAAAGGGCCTCGTGATACGCCTATTTTTATAGGTTAATGTCA
TGATAATAATGGTTTCTTAGACGTCAGGTGGCACTTTTCGGGGAAATGTGCGCGGAACCCCTATTTGTTT
ATTTTTCTAAATACATTCAAATATGTATCCGCTCATGAGACAATAACCCTGATAAATGCTTCAATAATAT
TGAAAAAGGAAGAGTATGCGCTCACGCAACTGGTCCAGAACCTTGACCGAACGCAGCGGTGGTAACGGCG
CAGTGGCGGTTTTCATGGCTTGTTATGACTGTTTTTTTTTGGGGTACAGTCTATGCCTCGGGCATCCAAG
CAGCAAGCGCGTTACGCCGTGGGTCGATGTTTGATGTTATGGAGCAGCAACGATGTTACGCAGCAGGGCA
GTCGCCCTAAAACAAAGTTAAACATCATGAGGGAAGCGGTGATCGCCGAAGTATCGACTCAACTATCAGA
GGTAGTTGGCGTCATCGAGCGCCATCTCGAACCGACGTTGCTGGCCGTACATTTGTACGGCTCCGCAGTG
GATGGCGGCCTGAAGCCACACAGCGATATTGATTTGCTGGTTACGGTGACCGTAAGGCTTGATGAAACAA
CGCGGCGAGCTTTGATCAACGACCTTTTGGAAACTTCGGCTTCCCCTGGAGAGAGCGAGATTCTCCGCGC
TGTAGAAGTCACCATTGTTGTGCACGACGACATCATTCCGTGGCGTTATCCAGCTAAGCGCGAACTGCAA
TTTGGAGAATGGCAGCGCAATGACATTCTTGCAGGTATCTTCGAGCCAGCCACGATCGACATTGATCTGG
CTATCTTGCTGACAAAAGCAAGAGAACATAGCGTTGCCTTGGTAGGTCCAGCGGCGGAGGAACTCTTTGA
TCCGGTTCCTGAACAGGATCTATTTGAGGCGCTAAATGAAACCTTAACGCTATGGAACTCGCCGCCCGAC
TGGGCTGGCGATGAGCGAAATGTAGTGCTTACGTTGTCCCGCATTTGGTACAGCGCAGTAACCGGCAAAA
TCGCGCCGAAGGATGTCGCTGCCGACTGGGCAATGGAGCGCCTGCCGGCCCAGTATCAGCCCGTCATACT
TGAAGCTAGACAGGCTTATCTTGGACAAGAAGAAGATCGCTTGGCCTCGCGCGCAGATCAGTTGGAAGAA
TTTGTCCATTACGTAAAAGGCGAGATCACCAAGGTAGTCGGCAAATAACTGTCAGACCAAGTTTACTCAT
ATATACTTTAGATTGATTTAAAACTTCATTTTTAATTTAAAAGGATCTAGGTGAAGATCCTTTTTGATAA
TCTCATGACCAAAATCCCTTAACGTGAGTTTTCGTTCCACTGAGCGTCAGACCCCGTAGAAAAGATCAAA
GGATCTTCTTGAGATCCTTTTTTTCTGCGCGTAATCTGCTGCTTGCAAACAAAAAAACCACCGCTACCAG
CGGTGGTTTGTTTGCCGGATCAAGAGCTACCAACTCTTTTTCCGAAGGTAACTGGCTTCAGCAGAGCGCA
GATACCAAATACTGTTCTTCTAGTGTAGCCGTAGTTAGGCCACCACTTCAAGAACTCTGTAGCACCGCCT
ACATACCTCGCTCTGCTAATCCTGTTACCAGTGGCTGCTGCCAGTGGCGATAAGTCGTGTCTTACCGGGT
TGGACTCAAGACGATAGTTACCGGATAAGGCGCAGCGGTCGGGCTGAACGGGGGGTTCGTGCACACAGCC
CAGCTTGGAGCGAACGACCTACACCGAACTGAGATACCTACAGCGTGAGCTATGAGAAAGCGCCACGCTT
CCCGAAGGGAGAAAGGCGGACAGGTATCCGGTAAGCGGCAGGGTCGGAACAGGAGAGCGCACGAGGGAGC
TTCCAGGGGGAAACGCCTGGTATCTTTATAGTCCTGTCGGGTTTCGCCACCTCTGACTTGAGCGTCGATT
TTTGTGATGCTCGTCAGGGGGGCGGAGCCTATGGAAA
